Addgene plasmid #100043: pAAV.synP.DIO.EGFP.WPRE.hGH
Purpose: An AAV vector that expresses EGFP in a Cre-dependent manner (DIO, double floxed inverted open reading frame).
Depositing lab: Ian Wickersham. Depositing organization: Massachusetts Institute of Technology.
Backbone
  Vector backbone: pAAV
  Vector type: Mammalian Expression, AAV
Growth in bacteria
  Bacterial resistance: Ampicillin, 100 μg/mL
  Growth temperature: 37°C
  Growth strain: NEB Stable
  Copy number: Unknown
Gene/Insert
  Gene/Insert name: EGFP
  Species: jellyfish
  Promoter: synapsin-1
  Cloning method: Unknown
  Sequencing primers: 5′ unknown
Terms and licenses: Academic/Nonprofit Terms; Industry Terms: Not Available to Industry
Depositor comments: Penn Vector Core PV2629
How to cite: pAAV.synP.DIO.EGFP.WPRE.hGH was a gift from Ian Wickersham (Addgene plasmid # 100043 ; http://n2t.net/addgene:100043 ; RRID:Addgene_100043) For viral preps, please replace (Addgene plasmid # 100043) in the above sentence with: (Addgene viral prep # 100043-AAV9)
