[The description below was written by a language model from this plasmid's Addgene catalogue record and the feature table of its GenBank file; any pLannotate feature table in this document was generated separately and was not available to it.]
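Description:
pAAV.synP.DIO.EGFP.WPRE.hGH is a 5,520 bp circular AAV transfer plasmid built on a pAAV backbone for Cre-dependent expression of EGFP in mammalian cells. It is propagated in bacteria under ampicillin selection through an annotated AmpR gene. The bacterial origin of replication is not annotated in the visible part of the record, and the copy number is listed as unknown. The deposit specifies a recombination-deficient growth strain, a common choice for keeping the repeat-rich AAV inverted terminal repeats intact. The left and right ITRs flank the expression cassette and supply the cis elements needed to replicate and package the intervening DNA into recombinant AAV particles when rep, cap and helper functions are provided in trans.

Between the ITRs, a synapsin-1 promoter, generally used to restrict expression to neurons, sits upstream of a double-floxed inverted open reading frame (DIO) cassette. The EGFP coding sequence is annotated on the complementary strand, antisense to the promoter, and is bracketed by two incompatible pairs of recombination sites, loxP and lox2272. The two members of each pair are in opposite orientation and the pairs are interleaved. Without Cre, no functional EGFP transcript is made. When Cre is present, recombination at one pair flips the coding sequence into the sense orientation. Excision between the other pair, now directly oriented, then removes a site of each type and locks the inversion in place. A WPRE downstream of the cassette enhances transcript stability and expression, and an hGH polyadenylation signal terminates the message. The construct is suited to labelling Cre-defined neuronal populations by viral delivery, and the repository also distributes it as an AAV9 preparation.
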