LOCUS       pAAV.synP.DIO.EGFP.WPRE.hGH\(p2629)\Q 5520 bp DNA circular 30-AUG-2013
SOURCE
  ORGANISM
COMMENT     This file is created by Vector NTI http://www.invitrogen.com/
COMMENT     ORIGDB|GenBank
COMMENT     VNTDATE|671703377|
COMMENT     VNTDBDATE|671717811|
COMMENT     LSOWNER|
COMMENT     VNTNAME|pAAV.synP.DIO.EGFP.WPRE.hGH (p2629) Q|
COMMENT     VNTAUTHORNAME|Shu-Jen Chen|
COMMENT     VNTOAUTHORNAME|Mitesh Mehta|
COMMENT     Vector_NTI_Display_Data_(Do_Not_Edit!)
COMMENT     (SXF
COMMENT     (CGexDoc "pAAV.synP.DIO.EGFP.WPRE.hGH (p2629) Q" 0 5520
COMMENT     (CDBMol 0 0 1 1 1 0 0 0 0 "" "" 0 0 0 0 (CObList) (CObList)
            (CObList)
COMMENT     (CObList) -1 "")
COMMENT     (CDocSetData 1 1 0 0 0 0 "MAIN" 1 1 1 1 0 0 1 1 0 1 10 10 4294967295
            50 0
COMMENT     1 0 (CHomObj 0 0 0 3 75) (CWordArray) (CWordArray)
COMMENT     (CStringList "AhdI" "ApaLI" "XmaI") (CStringList "atg" "gtg")
COMMENT     (CStringList "taa" "tga" "tag") (CObList) 1 "{(0,1),2}" 0 0 "" 0
COMMENT     4294967295 0 0 0 0 0 0 0 "MAIN" 0 0 30 0
COMMENT     (CProteinMotifSearchObject 70 20 1 1 1 1 0 0 1 0 0 0 0 0))
COMMENT     (CMolPar 0 0 1 1440 1439 1 5520 0 0 0 0 0 0 0 0) (CStringList)
COMMENT     (CStringList) (CObList) (COAPar 25 250 50 0 6 4 3 7)
COMMENT     (COAPar 25 250 50 0 6 4 3 7) (COAPar 25 250 50 0 6 4 3 7)
COMMENT     (CObList
COMMENT     #0=(CRSite (CStringList) "AhdI" "gacnnnnngtc" 7 0 4 60 0 2381 0 2855
            0
COMMENT     4628 0 0 "")
COMMENT     #1=(CRSite (CStringList) "ApaLI" "gtgcac" 2 0 4 1857 0 3459 0 3956 0
COMMENT     5202 0 0 "")
COMMENT     #2=(CRSite (CStringList) "XmaI" "cccggg" 2 0 3 41 0 2869 0 2880 0 0
            ""))
COMMENT     (CObList
COMMENT     #3=(CFSignal (CObList) "hGH polyA" 25 0 0 2265 2743 0 (CStringList)
COMMENT     (CStringList) 1 1 1 1 "")
COMMENT     #4=(CFSignal (CObList) "L-ITR" 19 0 0 1 130 0 (CStringList)
COMMENT     (CStringList) 1 1 1 1 "")
COMMENT     #5=(CFSignal (CObList) "R-ITR" 19 0 1 2787 2923 0 (CStringList)
COMMENT     (CStringList) 1 1 1 1 "")
COMMENT     #6=(CFSignal (CObList) "AmpR" 4 0 0 3840 4697 0 (CStringList)
COMMENT     (CStringList) 1 1 1 1 "")
COMMENT     #7=(CFSignal (CObList) "WPRE" 21 0 0 1637 2245 0 (CStringList)
COMMENT     (CStringList) 1 1 1 1 "")
COMMENT     #8=(CFSignal (CObList) "synapsin-1 promoter" 29 0 0 145 621 0
COMMENT     (CStringList) (CStringList) 1 1 1 1 "")
COMMENT     #9=(CFSignal (CObList) "EGFP" 4 0 1 775 1494 0 (CStringList)
COMMENT     (CStringList) 1 1 1 1 "775..1494")
COMMENT     #10=(CFSignal (CObList) "loxP" 21 0 0 730 763 0 (CStringList)
COMMENT     (CStringList) 1 1 1 1 "")
COMMENT     #11=(CFSignal (CObList) "loxP" 21 0 1 1589 1622 0 (CStringList)
COMMENT     (CStringList) 1 1 1 1 "")
COMMENT     #12=(CFSignal (CObList) "loxP2272" 21 0 0 1505 1538 0 (CStringList)
COMMENT     (CStringList) 1 1 1 1 "")
COMMENT     #13=(CFSignal (CObList) "loxP2272" 21 0 1 646 679 0 (CStringList)
COMMENT     (CStringList) 1 1 1 1 "")) (CObList) (CObList) (CObList) (CObList)
COMMENT     (CObList) (CObList)
COMMENT     (CTextView 0
COMMENT     #14=(CGroupPar (CParagraph 0 (0 0) 1 2 0 0 180)
COMMENT     (CObjectList
COMMENT     #15=(CRefLinePar
COMMENT     (CLinePar (CParagraph 0 (0 0) 0 2 0 1 233)
COMMENT     "pAAV.synP.DIO.EGFP.WPRE.hGH (p2629) Q" 2) 5 "" 0 4)
COMMENT     #16=(CFolderPar
COMMENT     (CGroupPar (CParagraph 1 (0 0) 1 1 0 0 178)
COMMENT     (CObjectList
COMMENT     #17=(CLinePar (CParagraph 0 (0 0) 1 2 1 0 180)
COMMENT     "DNA 'pAAV.synP.DIO.EGFP.WPRE.hGH (p2629) Q'" 1)
COMMENT     #18=(CLinePar (CParagraph 0 (0 0) 1 2 1 0 180)
COMMENT     "Currently local object. Original author: Mitesh Mehta"
COMMENT     1)
COMMENT     #19=(CLinePar (CParagraph 0 (0 0) 1 2 1 0 180)
COMMENT     "Created: 08/30/13 08:16AM" 1)
COMMENT     #20=(CLinePar (CParagraph 0 (0 0) 1 2 1 0 180)
COMMENT     "Last Modified: 08/30/13 12:16PM" 1)
COMMENT     #21=(CLinePar (CParagraph 0 (0 0) 1 2 1 0 180)
COMMENT     "length: 5520 bp" 1)
COMMENT     #22=(CLinePar (CParagraph 0 (0 0) 1 2 1 0 180)
COMMENT     "storage type: Basic" 1)
COMMENT     #23=(CLinePar (CParagraph 0 (0 0) 1 2 1 0 180)
COMMENT     "form: Circular" 1))) "General Description")
COMMENT     #24=(CFolderPar
COMMENT     (CGroupPar (CParagraph 2 (0 0) 1 1 0 0 178)
COMMENT     (CObjectList
COMMENT     #25=(CLinePar (CParagraph 0 (0 0) 1 2 1 0 180)
COMMENT     "Original Source Database: GenBank" 1)
COMMENT     #26=(CLinePar (CParagraph 0 (0 0) 1 2 1 0 180)
COMMENT     "Modification Date in the Original DB: 30-AUG-2013" 1)))
COMMENT     "Standard Fields")
COMMENT     #27=(CFolderPar
COMMENT     (CGroupPar (CParagraph 4 (0 0) 1 1 0 0 178)
COMMENT     (CObjectList
COMMENT     #28=(CLinePar (CParagraph 0 (0 0) 1 2 1 0 180) "Demo User"
COMMENT     1))) "Author")
COMMENT     #29=(CFolderPar
COMMENT     (CGroupPar (CParagraph 5 (0 0) 1 1 0 0 178)
COMMENT     (CObjectList
COMMENT     #30=(CLinePar (CParagraph 0 (0 0) 1 2 1 0 180)
COMMENT     "Mitesh Mehta" 1))) "Original Author")
COMMENT     #31=(CRefLinePar
COMMENT     (CLinePar (CParagraph 0 (0 0) 0 2 0 0 233) "Comments" 2) 1 ""
COMMENT     0 0)
COMMENT     #32=(CFolderPar
COMMENT     (CGroupPar (CParagraph 8 (0 0) 1 2 0 0 178) (CObjectList))
COMMENT     "Annotations")
COMMENT     #33=(CFolderPar
COMMENT     (CGroupPar (CParagraph 12 (6 0) 1 1 0 0 178)
COMMENT     (CObjectList
COMMENT     #34=(CFolderPar
COMMENT     (CGroupPar (CParagraph 4 (7 4 0) 1 1 1 0 178)
COMMENT     (CObjectList
COMMENT     #35=(CFolderPar
COMMENT     (CGroupPar
COMMENT     (CParagraph 775 (3 #9# 0) 1 2 2 0 327)
COMMENT     (CObjectList
COMMENT     #36=(CLinePar
COMMENT     (CParagraph 0 (0 0) 1 2 3 0 180)
COMMENT     "Start: 775 End: 1494 (Complementary)"
COMMENT     1)
COMMENT     #37=(CLinePar
COMMENT     (CParagraph 0 (0 0) 1 2 3 0 180)
COMMENT     "Original Location Description:" 1)
COMMENT     #38=(CLinePar
COMMENT     (CParagraph 0 (0 0) 1 2 3 0 180)
COMMENT     " 775..1494" 1))) "EGFP")
COMMENT     #39=(CFolderPar
COMMENT     (CGroupPar
COMMENT     (CParagraph 3840 (3 #6# 0) 1 2 2 0 327)
COMMENT     (CObjectList
COMMENT     #40=(CLinePar
COMMENT     (CParagraph 0 (0 0) 1 2 3 0 180)
COMMENT     "Start: 3840 End: 4697" 1))) "AmpR")))
COMMENT     "CDS (2 total)")
COMMENT     #41=(CFolderPar
COMMENT     (CGroupPar (CParagraph 19 (7 19 0) 1 1 1 0 178)
COMMENT     (CObjectList
COMMENT     #42=(CFolderPar
COMMENT     (CGroupPar (CParagraph 1 (3 #4# 0) 1 2 2 0 194)
COMMENT     (CObjectList
COMMENT     #43=(CLinePar
COMMENT     (CParagraph 0 (0 0) 1 2 3 0 180)
COMMENT     "Start: 1 End: 130 " 1))) "L-ITR")
COMMENT     #44=(CFolderPar
COMMENT     (CGroupPar
COMMENT     (CParagraph 2787 (3 #5# 0) 1 2 2 0 194)
COMMENT     (CObjectList
COMMENT     #45=(CLinePar
COMMENT     (CParagraph 0 (0 0) 1 2 3 0 180)
COMMENT     "Start: 2787 End: 2923 (Complementary)"
COMMENT     1))) "R-ITR"))) "LTR (2 total)")
COMMENT     #46=(CFolderPar
COMMENT     (CGroupPar (CParagraph 21 (7 21 0) 1 1 1 0 178)
COMMENT     (CObjectList
COMMENT     #47=(CFolderPar
COMMENT     (CGroupPar
COMMENT     (CParagraph 646 (3 #13# 0) 1 2 2 0 194)
COMMENT     (CObjectList
COMMENT     #48=(CLinePar
COMMENT     (CParagraph 0 (0 0) 1 2 3 0 180)
COMMENT     "Start: 646 End: 679 (Complementary)"
COMMENT     1))) "loxP2272")
COMMENT     #49=(CFolderPar
COMMENT     (CGroupPar
COMMENT     (CParagraph 730 (3 #10# 0) 1 2 2 0 194)
COMMENT     (CObjectList
COMMENT     #50=(CLinePar
COMMENT     (CParagraph 0 (0 0) 1 2 3 0 180)
COMMENT     "Start: 730 End: 763 " 1))) "loxP")
COMMENT     #51=(CFolderPar
COMMENT     (CGroupPar
COMMENT     (CParagraph 1505 (3 #12# 0) 1 2 2 0 194)
COMMENT     (CObjectList
COMMENT     #52=(CLinePar
COMMENT     (CParagraph 0 (0 0) 1 2 3 0 180)
COMMENT     "Start: 1505 End: 1538" 1))) "loxP2272")
COMMENT     #53=(CFolderPar
COMMENT     (CGroupPar
COMMENT     (CParagraph 1589 (3 #11# 0) 1 2 2 0 194)
COMMENT     (CObjectList
COMMENT     #54=(CLinePar
COMMENT     (CParagraph 0 (0 0) 1 2 3 0 180)
COMMENT     "Start: 1589 End: 1622 (Complementary)"
COMMENT     1))) "loxP")
COMMENT     #55=(CFolderPar
COMMENT     (CGroupPar
COMMENT     (CParagraph 1637 (3 #7# 0) 1 2 2 0 194)
COMMENT     (CObjectList
COMMENT     #56=(CLinePar
COMMENT     (CParagraph 0 (0 0) 1 2 3 0 180)
COMMENT     "Start: 1637 End: 2245" 1))) "WPRE")))
COMMENT     "Misc. Feature (5 total)")
COMMENT     #57=(CFolderPar
COMMENT     (CGroupPar (CParagraph 25 (7 25 0) 1 1 1 0 178)
COMMENT     (CObjectList
COMMENT     #58=(CFolderPar
COMMENT     (CGroupPar
COMMENT     (CParagraph 2265 (3 #3# 0) 1 2 2 0 194)
COMMENT     (CObjectList
COMMENT     #59=(CLinePar
COMMENT     (CParagraph 0 (0 0) 1 2 3 0 180)
COMMENT     "Start: 2265 End: 2743" 1)))
COMMENT     "hGH polyA"))) "PolyA Signal (1 total)")
COMMENT     #60=(CFolderPar
COMMENT     (CGroupPar (CParagraph 29 (7 29 0) 1 1 1 0 178)
COMMENT     (CObjectList
COMMENT     #61=(CFolderPar
COMMENT     (CGroupPar
COMMENT     (CParagraph 145 (3 #8# 0) 1 2 2 0 194)
COMMENT     (CObjectList
COMMENT     #62=(CLinePar
COMMENT     (CParagraph 0 (0 0) 1 2 3 0 180)
COMMENT     "Start: 145 End: 621 " 1)))
COMMENT     "synapsin-1 promoter")))
COMMENT     "Promoter Eukaryotic (1 total)"))) "Feature Map")
COMMENT     #63=(CFolderPar
COMMENT     (CGroupPar (CParagraph 13 (0 0) 1 1 0 0 178)
COMMENT     (CObjectList
COMMENT     #64=(CRSFolderPar
COMMENT     (CFolderPar
COMMENT     (CGroupPar (CParagraph 66894312 (8 0) 1 1 1 0 178)
COMMENT     (CObjectList
COMMENT     #65=(CGroupPar
COMMENT     (CParagraph 0 (10 #0# 0) 1 2 2 0 180)
COMMENT     (CObjectList
COMMENT     #66=(CLinePar
COMMENT     (CParagraph 0 (1 #0# 1) 1 2 2 0 191)
COMMENT     " N1: 60 " 1)
COMMENT     #67=(CLinePar
COMMENT     (CParagraph 0 (1 #0# 2) 1 2 2 0 191)
COMMENT     " N2: 2381 " 1)
COMMENT     #68=(CLinePar
COMMENT     (CParagraph 0 (1 #0# 3) 1 2 2 0 191)
COMMENT     " N3: 2855 " 1)
COMMENT     #69=(CLinePar
COMMENT     (CParagraph 0 (1 #0# 4) 1 2 2 0 191)
COMMENT     " N4: 4628 " 1))))) "AhdI: 4 sites") 6 5
COMMENT     "GACNNNNNGTC" "CTGNNNNNCAG")
COMMENT     #70=(CRSFolderPar
COMMENT     (CFolderPar
COMMENT     (CGroupPar (CParagraph 33530280 (8 0) 1 1 1 0 178)
COMMENT     (CObjectList
COMMENT     #71=(CGroupPar
COMMENT     (CParagraph 0 (10 #1# 0) 1 2 2 0 180)
COMMENT     (CObjectList
COMMENT     #72=(CLinePar
COMMENT     (CParagraph 0 (1 #1# 1) 1 2 2 0 191)
COMMENT     " N1: 1857 " 1)
COMMENT     #73=(CLinePar
COMMENT     (CParagraph 0 (1 #1# 2) 1 2 2 0 191)
COMMENT     " N2: 3459 " 1)
COMMENT     #74=(CLinePar
COMMENT     (CParagraph 0 (1 #1# 3) 1 2 2 0 191)
COMMENT     " N3: 3956 " 1)
COMMENT     #75=(CLinePar
COMMENT     (CParagraph 0 (1 #1# 4) 1 2 2 0 191)
COMMENT     " N4: 5202 " 1))))) "ApaLI: 4 sites") 1
COMMENT     5 "GTGCAC" "CACGTG")
COMMENT     #76=(CRSFolderPar
COMMENT     (CFolderPar
COMMENT     (CGroupPar (CParagraph 21247888 (8 0) 1 1 1 0 178)
COMMENT     (CObjectList
COMMENT     #77=(CGroupPar
COMMENT     (CParagraph 0 (10 #2# 0) 1 2 2 0 180)
COMMENT     (CObjectList
COMMENT     #78=(CLinePar
COMMENT     (CParagraph 0 (1 #2# 1) 1 2 2 0 191)
COMMENT     " N1: 41 " 1)
COMMENT     #79=(CLinePar
COMMENT     (CParagraph 0 (1 #2# 2) 1 2 2 0 191)
COMMENT     " N2: 2869 " 1)
COMMENT     #80=(CLinePar
COMMENT     (CParagraph 0 (1 #2# 3) 1 2 2 0 191)
COMMENT     " N3: 2880 " 1))))) "XmaI: 3 sites") 1 5
COMMENT     "CCCGGG" "GGGCCC"))) "Restriction/Methylation Map"))))
COMMENT     (CGraphView
COMMENT     (CWStyleSheet
COMMENT     (CObjectList
COMMENT     #81=(CWidgetStyle "RSite Label" 1 (LOGPEN 0 0 13408563) 1 0 1
COMMENT     (LOGFONT 0 0 0 0 400 0 0 0 0 3 2 1 18 "Georgia") 0.555556 0 1 5
COMMENT     "@N (@S)" 0)
COMMENT     #82=(CWidgetStyle "Signal Label" 1 (LOGPEN 0 0 0) 1 0 1
COMMENT     (LOGFONT 0 0 0 0 700 0 0 0 0 3 2 1 34 "Arial") 0.666667 0 1 1
COMMENT     "@N" 0)
COMMENT     #83=(CWidgetStyle "Molecule Label 2" 0 0 1
COMMENT     (LOGFONT 0 0 0 0 400 0 0 0 0 3 2 1 18 "Georgia") 0.555556 0 1 16
COMMENT     "@L bp" 0)
COMMENT     #84=(CWidgetStyle "Molecule Label 1" 0 0 1
COMMENT     (LOGFONT 0 0 0 0 400 0 0 0 0 3 2 1 34 "Verdana") 0.833333 0 1 1
COMMENT     "@N" 0)
COMMENT     #85=(CWidgetStyle "Shape 3" 1 (LOGPEN 0 0 3355545) 1 1
COMMENT     (LOGBRUSH 0 6724095 0) 0 0 1 (LOGSHAPE 9 1 0.8 1.8 0))
COMMENT     #86=(CWidgetStyle "Shape 1" 1 (LOGPEN 0 0 6723840) 1 1
COMMENT     (LOGBRUSH 0 10079334 0) 0 0 1 (LOGSHAPE 9 1 0.8 1.8 0))
COMMENT     #87=(CWidgetStyle "Axis" 1 (LOGPEN 0 0 10079436) 2 1
COMMENT     (LOGBRUSH 0 13434879 0) 0 0 1 (LOGSHAPE 10 1 0 0 0))
COMMENT     #88=(CWidgetStyle "Line 2" 1 (LOGPEN 0 0 6723840) 8 0 0 0 1
COMMENT     (LOGSHAPE 1 1.9 0 0 0))
COMMENT     #89=(CWidgetStyle "RSite" 1 (LOGPEN 0 0 10053171) 8 0 0 0 1
COMMENT     (LOGSHAPE 1 1.9 0 0 0))
COMMENT     #90=(CWidgetStyle "Short Signal" 1 (LOGPEN 0 0 13395507) 10 0 0 0 1
COMMENT     (LOGSHAPE 1 1.9 0 0 0))
COMMENT     #91=(CWidgetStyle "Uniq RSite Label" 1 (LOGPEN 0 0 153) 1 0 1
COMMENT     (LOGFONT 0 0 0 0 400 0 0 0 0 3 2 1 18 "Georgia") 0.555556 128 1 5
COMMENT     "@N (@S)" 0)
COMMENT     #92=(CWidgetStyle "Vanilla" 1 (LOGPEN 0 0 0) 1 1
COMMENT     (LOGBRUSH 0 16777215 0) 1
COMMENT     (LOGFONT 0 0 0 0 400 0 0 0 0 7 48 2 18 "Times New Roman") 0.8 0 1
COMMENT     2 "?" 0)
COMMENT     #93=(CWidgetStyle "Mark 1" 0 0 1
COMMENT     (LOGFONT 0 0 0 0 400 0 0 0 2 7 48 2 2 "Windings") 0.7 0 1 2 "?" 0)
COMMENT     #94=(CWidgetStyle "Motif Label" 1 (LOGPEN 0 0 16744512) 1 0 1
COMMENT     (LOGFONT 0 0 0 0 400 0 0 0 0 3 2 1 34 "Arial") 0.611111 8388608 1
COMMENT     65535 "@N (@H)" 0)
COMMENT     #95=(CWidgetStyle "Fragment Label 2" 1 (LOGPEN 0 0 0) 1 0 1
COMMENT     (LOGFONT 0 0 0 0 400 0 0 0 0 3 2 1 49 "Courier New") 1.05 0 1 48
COMMENT     "@F bp (molecule @L bp)" 0)
COMMENT     #96=(CWidgetStyle "Fragment Label 1" 1 (LOGPEN 0 0 0) 1 0 1
COMMENT     (LOGFONT 0 0 0 0 400 0 0 0 0 3 2 1 34 "Arial") 0.91 0 1 1
COMMENT     "Fragment of @N" 0)
COMMENT     #97=(CWidgetStyle "Shape 4" 1 (LOGPEN 0 0 0) 1 1
COMMENT     (LOGBRUSH 2 8388608 5) 0 0 0)
COMMENT     #98=(CWidgetStyle "Shape 2" 1 (LOGPEN 0 0 0) 1 1 (LOGBRUSH 0 128 0)
            0
COMMENT     0 0)
COMMENT     #99=(CWidgetStyle "Shape 0" 1 (LOGPEN 0 0 0) 1 1 (LOGBRUSH 0 0 0) 0
            0
COMMENT     0)
COMMENT     #100=(CWidgetStyle "ORF" 1 (LOGPEN 0 0 16384) 8 0 0 0 1
COMMENT     (LOGSHAPE 7 0.2 3.41182 2.86186 0.609808))
COMMENT     #101=(CWidgetStyle "Line 4" 1 (LOGPEN 0 0 32768) 8 0 0 0 0)
COMMENT     #102=(CWidgetStyle "Line 3" 1 (LOGPEN 0 0 16711680) 8 0 0 0 0)
COMMENT     #103=(CWidgetStyle "Line 1" 1 (LOGPEN 0 0 16711680) 1 0 0 0 0)
COMMENT     #104=(CWidgetStyle "Short Promoter" 1 (LOGPEN 0 0 128) 6 0 0 0 0)
COMMENT     #105=(CWidgetStyle "Motif" 1 (LOGPEN 0 0 0) 1 0 0 0 0)
COMMENT     #106=(CWidgetStyle "Line 0" 1 (LOGPEN 0 0 0) 8 0 0 0 0)
COMMENT     #107=(CWidgetStyle "Void" 0 0 0 0 0)
COMMENT     #108=(CWidgetStyle "General Label" 1 (LOGPEN 0 0 0) 1 0 1
COMMENT     (LOGFONT 0 0 0 0 400 0 0 0 0 3 2 1 18 "Times New Roman") 0.91 0
COMMENT     1 3 "@T @N " 0)
COMMENT     #109=(CWidgetStyle "Position" 1 (LOGPEN 0 0 0) 1 0 0 0 0)
COMMENT     #110=(CWidgetStyle "Annotation" 0 0 1
COMMENT     (LOGFONT 0 0 0 0 400 0 0 0 0 3 2 1 18 "Times New Roman") 0.91 0
COMMENT     0 0)
COMMENT     #111=(CWidgetStyle "Position Label" 1 (LOGPEN 0 0 8388608) 1 0 1
COMMENT     (LOGFONT 0 0 0 0 400 0 1 0 0 3 2 1 34 "Arial") 0.63 8388608 1 1
COMMENT     "@N" 0)
COMMENT     #112=(CWidgetStyle "Range" 1 (LOGPEN 0 0 0) 1 1
COMMENT     (LOGBRUSH 0 16777215 0) 0 0 0)
COMMENT     #113=(CWidgetStyle "Range Label" 1 (LOGPEN 0 0 8388608) 1 0 1
COMMENT     (LOGFONT 0 0 0 0 400 0 1 0 0 3 2 1 34 "Arial") 0.63 8388608 1 1
COMMENT     "@N" 0)
COMMENT     #114=(CWidgetStyle "ORF Label" 1 (LOGPEN 0 0 49216) 1 0 1
COMMENT     (LOGFONT 0 0 0 0 400 0 0 0 0 3 2 1 18 "Times New Roman")
COMMENT     0.611111 0 1 65535 "@N" 0)
COMMENT     #115=(CWidgetStyle "CDS Label" 1 (LOGPEN 0 0 4227264) 1 0 1
COMMENT     (LOGFONT 0 0 0 0 400 0 0 0 0 3 2 1 34 "Arial") 0.555556 255 1 1
COMMENT     "@N" 0)
COMMENT     #116=(CWidgetStyle "Shape 5" 1 (LOGPEN 0 0 0) 3 1
COMMENT     (LOGBRUSH 0 16777113 0) 1
COMMENT     (LOGFONT 0 0 0 0 400 0 0 0 0 7 48 2 50 "Arial") 0.9 0 0 1
COMMENT     (LOGSHAPE 9 1 0.8 1.8 0))
COMMENT     #117=(CWidgetStyle "CDS" 1 (LOGPEN 0 0 0) 1 1 (LOGBRUSH 2 39423 3) 0
            0
COMMENT     1 (LOGSHAPE 9 1 0.8 1.8 0))
COMMENT     #118=(CWidgetStyle "Label 2" 1 (LOGPEN 0 0 4227264) 1 0 1
COMMENT     (LOGFONT 0 0 0 0 400 0 0 0 0 3 2 1 34 "Arial") 0.944444 8388608
COMMENT     1 1 "@N" 0)
COMMENT     #119=(CWidgetStyle "Label 3" 1 (LOGPEN 0 0 8421376) 1 0 1
COMMENT     (LOGFONT 0 0 0 0 700 255 0 0 0 3 2 1 34 "Arial") 0.833333 255 1
COMMENT     5 "@N (@S)" 0)
COMMENT     #120=(CWidgetStyle "Label 4" 1 (LOGPEN 0 0 8437824) 1 0 1
COMMENT     (LOGFONT 0 0 0 0 400 0 0 0 0 3 2 1 34 "Arial") 0.722222 0 1 5
COMMENT     "@N (@S)" 0)) 0.164644 1.74233 0.164644 2.53336
COMMENT     (70 (CShapeMapEntry 0 "Unique RSite" 1 "Uniq RSite Label") 67
COMMENT     (CShapeMapEntry 0 "ORF" 0 "ORF Label")) 40.0378 40.0378 39 39 0.1
COMMENT     -5520) 1 1 0 1 1
COMMENT     (mapper: 18.2682 -16.0954 40.0378 40.0378 0.01 10 -1 5520 5520 1 0
            0)
COMMENT     #121=(CGroupWidget (CWidget 0 (0 0) 1 2 0 0 Nil 1768117093 100)
COMMENT     (CObjectList
COMMENT     #122=(CGroupWidget (CWidget 1 (0 0) 1 2 0 0 Nil -247 100)
COMMENT     (CObjectList
COMMENT     #123=(CAxis
COMMENT     (CWideLine (CWidget 0 (0 0) 1 2 0 0 #87# 65741828 0)
COMMENT     (LOGPEN 0 0 10079436) 2 (LOGBRUSH 0 13434879 0) 1
COMMENT     6.27532 6.27332 1 0.0214037) 0.113645)
COMMENT     #124=(CLabel
COMMENT     (CWidget 1001 (0 0) 1 2 0 0 #84# 1818583649 100)
COMMENT     (LOGPEN 0 0 13408563) 1
COMMENT     (LOGFONT 58 22 0 0 400 0 0 0 0 3 2 1 34 "Verdana")
COMMENT     1.74233 0.833333 0
COMMENT     "pAAV.synP.DIO.EGFP.WPRE.hGH (p2629) Q" "@N" 1 0
COMMENT     0.871165 0 -10 25.0264 1.39868 Nil)
COMMENT     #125=(CLabel
COMMENT     (CWidget 1002 (0 0) 1 2 0 0 #83# 27756312 100)
COMMENT     (LOGPEN 0 0 13408563) 1
COMMENT     (LOGFONT 38 14 0 0 400 0 0 0 0 3 2 1 18 "Georgia")
COMMENT     1.74233 0.555556 0 "5520 bp" "@L bp" 16 0 -0.871165
COMMENT     0 -10.8 2.52262 0.799245 Nil)) (CObjectList))
COMMENT     #126=(CGroupWidget (CWidget 10 (6 0) 1 2 0 0 Nil -736 100)
COMMENT     (CObjectList
COMMENT     #127=(CGroupWidget
COMMENT     (CWidget 4 (7 4 0) 1 2 0 0 Nil -387 100)
COMMENT     (CObjectList
COMMENT     #128=(CWideArrow
COMMENT     (CWideLine
COMMENT     (CWidget 0 (3 #6# 0) 1 2 0 0 #85# 0 100)
COMMENT     (LOGPEN 0 0 3355545) 1
COMMENT     (LOGBRUSH 0 6724095 0) 1 0.935296 1.91037 1
COMMENT     0.082322) 0.8 1.8 0)
COMMENT     #129=(CLabel (CWidget 0 (0 0) 1 2 0 0 #82# 0 100)
COMMENT     (LOGPEN 0 0 0) 1
COMMENT     (LOGFONT 46 17 0 0 700 0 0 0 0 3 2 1 34
COMMENT     "Arial") 1.74233 0.666667 0 "AmpR" "@N" 1
COMMENT     -13.215 1.74233 0 -10 2.6475 1.04901 #128#)
COMMENT     #130=(CWideArrow
COMMENT     (CWideLine
COMMENT     (CWidget 0 (3 #9# 0) 1 2 0 0 #85# 0 100)
COMMENT     (LOGPEN 0 0 3355545) 1
COMMENT     (LOGBRUSH 0 6724095 0) 1 4.57533 5.39358 1
COMMENT     0.082322) 0.8 1.8 1)
COMMENT     #131=(CLabel (CWidget 0 (0 0) 1 2 0 0 #82# 0 100)
COMMENT     (LOGPEN 0 0 0) 1
COMMENT     (LOGFONT 46 17 0 0 700 0 0 0 0 3 2 1 34
COMMENT     "Arial") 1.74233 0.666667 0 "EGFP" "@N" 1
COMMENT     12.8697 3.48466 0 -10 2.57257 1.04901 #130#))
COMMENT     (CObjectList))
COMMENT     #132=(CGroupWidget
COMMENT     (CWidget 19 (7 19 0) 1 2 0 0 Nil -945 100)
COMMENT     (CObjectList
COMMENT     #133=(CWideArrow
COMMENT     (CWideLine
COMMENT     (CWidget 0 (3 #4# 0) 1 2 0 0 #97# 0 100)
COMMENT     (LOGPEN 0 0 0) 1 (LOGBRUSH 2 8388608 5) 1
COMMENT     6.12545 6.27319 1 0.082322) 0.8 1.8 0)
COMMENT     #134=(CLabel (CWidget 0 (0 0) 1 2 0 0 #82# 336 100)
COMMENT     (LOGPEN 0 0 0) 1
COMMENT     (LOGFONT 46 17 0 0 700 0 0 0 0 3 2 1 34
COMMENT     "Arial") 1.74233 0.666667 0 "L-ITR" "@N" 1
COMMENT     7.667 10.454 0 -10 2.2229 1.04901 #133#)
COMMENT     #135=(CWideArrow
COMMENT     (CWideLine
COMMENT     (CWidget 0 (3 #5# 0) 1 2 0 0 #97# 929 100)
COMMENT     (LOGPEN 0 0 0) 1 (LOGBRUSH 2 8388608 5) 1
COMMENT     2.95135 3.10704 1 0.082322) 0.8 1.8 1)
COMMENT     #136=(CLabel
COMMENT     (CWidget 0 (0 0) 1 2 0 0 #82# 4064424 100)
COMMENT     (LOGPEN 0 0 0) 1
COMMENT     (LOGFONT 46 17 0 0 700 0 0 0 0 3 2 1 34
COMMENT     "Arial") 1.74233 0.666667 0 "R-ITR" "@N" 1
COMMENT     -3.47059 -13.9386 0 -10 2.29783 1.04901 #135#))
COMMENT     (CObjectList))
COMMENT     #137=(CGroupWidget
COMMENT     (CWidget 21 (7 21 0) 1 2 0 0 Nil -1294 100)
COMMENT     (CObjectList
COMMENT     #138=(CWideArrow
COMMENT     (CWideLine
COMMENT     (CWidget 0 (3 #7# 0) 1 2 0 0 #86# 0 100)
COMMENT     (LOGPEN 0 0 6723840) 1
COMMENT     (LOGBRUSH 0 10079334 0) 1 3.72186 4.41396 1
COMMENT     0.082322) 0.8 1.8 0)
COMMENT     #139=(CLabel
COMMENT     (CWidget 0 (0 0) 1 2 0 0 #82# 268786344 100)
COMMENT     (LOGPEN 0 0 0) 1
COMMENT     (LOGFONT 46 17 0 0 700 0 0 0 0 3 2 1 34
COMMENT     "Arial") 1.74233 0.666667 0 "WPRE" "@N" 1
COMMENT     11.4344 -8.71165 0 -10 2.7474 1.04901 #138#)
COMMENT     #140=(CScratch
COMMENT     (CWidget 0 (3 #10# 0) 1 2 0 0 #90# 0 100)
COMMENT     (LOGPEN 0 8 13395507) 10 1 5.44472 1.9
COMMENT     0.082322 1)
COMMENT     #141=(CLabel
COMMENT     (CWidget 0 (0 0) 1 2 0 0 #82# 27331092 100)
COMMENT     (LOGPEN 0 0 0) 1
COMMENT     (LOGFONT 46 17 0 0 700 0 0 0 0 3 2 1 34
COMMENT     "Arial") 1.74233 0.666667 0 "loxP" "@N" 1
COMMENT     11.9587 5.22699 0 -10 2.04806 1.04901 #140#)
COMMENT     #142=(CScratch
COMMENT     (CWidget 0 (3 #11# 0) 1 2 0 0 #90# 0 100)
COMMENT     (LOGPEN 0 8 13395507) 10 1 4.46851 1.9
COMMENT     0.082322 1)
COMMENT     #143=(CLabel
COMMENT     (CWidget 0 (0 0) 1 2 0 0 #82# 268673068 100)
COMMENT     (LOGPEN 0 0 0) 1
COMMENT     (LOGFONT 46 17 0 0 700 0 0 0 0 3 2 1 34
COMMENT     "Arial") 1.74233 0.666667 0 "loxP" "@N" 1
COMMENT     12.6945 -3.48466 0 -10 2.04806 1.04901 #142#)
COMMENT     #144=(CScratch
COMMENT     (CWidget 0 (3 #12# 0) 1 2 0 0 #90# 64975976
COMMENT     100) (LOGPEN 0 8 13395507) 10 1 4.56397 1.9
COMMENT     0.082322 1)
COMMENT     #145=(CLabel
COMMENT     (CWidget 0 (0 0) 1 2 0 0 #82# 27583524 100)
COMMENT     (LOGPEN 0 0 0) 1
COMMENT     (LOGFONT 46 17 0 0 700 0 0 0 0 3 2 1 34
COMMENT     "Arial") 1.74233 0.666667 0 "loxP2272" "@N"
COMMENT     1 13.7987 -1.74233 0 -10 4.14608 1.04901
COMMENT     #144#)
COMMENT     #146=(CScratch
COMMENT     (CWidget 0 (3 #13# 0) 1 2 0 0 #90# 0 100)
COMMENT     (LOGPEN 0 8 13395507) 10 1 5.54018 1.9
COMMENT     0.082322 1)
COMMENT     #147=(CLabel
COMMENT     (CWidget 0 (0 0) 1 2 0 0 #82# 4063864 100)
COMMENT     (LOGPEN 0 0 0) 1
COMMENT     (LOGFONT 46 17 0 0 700 0 0 0 0 3 2 1 34
COMMENT     "Arial") 1.74233 0.666667 0 "loxP2272" "@N"
COMMENT     1 12.0089 6.96932 0 -10 4.14608 1.04901 #146#))
COMMENT     (CObjectList))
COMMENT     #148=(CGroupWidget
COMMENT     (CWidget 25 (7 25 0) 1 2 0 0 Nil -1015 100)
COMMENT     (CObjectList
COMMENT     #149=(CLine
COMMENT     (CWidget 0 (3 #3# 0) 1 2 0 0 #101# 543716457
COMMENT     100) (LOGPEN 0 6 32768) 8 0.835356 3.15591
COMMENT     3.70027)
COMMENT     #150=(CLabel
COMMENT     (CWidget 0 (0 0) 1 2 0 0 #82# 27422216 100)
COMMENT     (LOGPEN 0 0 0) 1
COMMENT     (LOGFONT 46 17 0 0 700 0 0 0 0 3 2 1 34
COMMENT     "Arial") 1.74233 0.666667 0 "hGH polyA" "@N"
COMMENT     1 6.47624 -12.1963 0 -10 4.59566 1.04901
COMMENT     #149#)) (CObjectList))
COMMENT     #151=(CGroupWidget
COMMENT     (CWidget 29 (7 29 0) 1 2 0 0 Nil -1084 100)
COMMENT     (CObjectList
COMMENT     #152=(CWideArrow
COMMENT     (CWideLine
COMMENT     (CWidget 0 (3 #8# 0) 1 2 0 0 #86# 0 100)
COMMENT     (LOGPEN 0 0 6723840) 1
COMMENT     (LOGBRUSH 0 10079334 0) 0.835356 5.56745
COMMENT     6.10954 1 0.082322) 0.8 1.8 0)
COMMENT     #153=(CLabel
COMMENT     (CWidget 0 (0 0) 1 2 0 0 #82# 29777448 100)
COMMENT     (LOGPEN 0 0 0) 1
COMMENT     (LOGFONT 46 17 0 0 700 0 0 0 0 3 2 1 34
COMMENT     "Arial") 1.74233 0.666667 0
COMMENT     "synapsin-1 promoter" "@N" 1 13.1098 8.71165
COMMENT     0 -10 8.91657 1.04901 #152#)) (CObjectList)))
COMMENT     (CObjectList))
COMMENT     #154=(CGroupWidget (CWidget 11 (8 0) 1 2 0 0 Nil -178 100)
COMMENT     (CObjectList
COMMENT     #155=(CGroupWidget
COMMENT     (CWidget 3 (10 #2# 0) 1 2 0 0 Nil -108 100)
COMMENT     (CObjectList
COMMENT     #156=(CScratch
COMMENT     (CWidget 1 (1 #2# 1) 1 2 0 0 #89# 64976632
COMMENT     100) (LOGPEN 0 6 10053171) 8 1 6.22773 1.9
COMMENT     0.082322 1)
COMMENT     #157=(CLabel
COMMENT     (CWidget 0 (0 0) 1 2 0 0 #81# 29522912 100)
COMMENT     (LOGPEN 0 0 13408563) 1
COMMENT     (LOGFONT 38 14 0 0 400 0 0 0 0 3 2 1 18
COMMENT     "Georgia") 1.74233 0.555556 0
COMMENT     "{\\i Xma}I (41)" "@N (@S)" 5 3.52301 13.9386
COMMENT     0 -10 3.34684 0.799245 #156#)
COMMENT     #158=(CScratch
COMMENT     (CWidget 2 (1 #2# 2) 1 2 0 0 #89# 0 100)
COMMENT     (LOGPEN 0 6 10053171) 8 1 3.01386 1.9
COMMENT     0.082322 1)
COMMENT     #159=(CLabel
COMMENT     (CWidget 0 (0 0) 1 2 0 0 #81# 327734 100)
COMMENT     (LOGPEN 0 0 13408563) 1
COMMENT     (LOGFONT 38 14 0 0 400 0 0 0 0 3 2 1 18
COMMENT     "Georgia") 1.74233 0.555556 0
COMMENT     "{\\i Xma}I (2869)" "@N (@S)" 5 -4.68723
COMMENT     -12.1963 0 -10 4.32092 0.799245 #158#)
COMMENT     #160=(CScratch
COMMENT     (CWidget 3 (1 #2# 3) 1 2 0 0 #89# 64974376
COMMENT     100) (LOGPEN 0 6 10053171) 8 1 3.00136 1.9
COMMENT     0.082322 1)
COMMENT     #161=(CLabel
COMMENT     (CWidget 0 (0 0) 1 2 0 0 #81# 131074 100)
COMMENT     (LOGPEN 0 0 13408563) 1
COMMENT     (LOGFONT 38 14 0 0 400 0 0 0 0 3 2 1 18
COMMENT     "Georgia") 1.74233 0.555556 0
COMMENT     "{\\i Xma}I (2880)" "@N (@S)" 5 -8.89534
COMMENT     -10.454 0 -10 4.32092 0.799245 #160#))
COMMENT     (CObjectList))
COMMENT     #162=(CGroupWidget
COMMENT     (CWidget 4 (10 #0# 0) 1 2 0 0 Nil -1084 100)
COMMENT     (CObjectList
COMMENT     #163=(CScratch
COMMENT     (CWidget 1 (1 #0# 1) 1 2 0 0 #89# 0 100)
COMMENT     (LOGPEN 0 6 10053171) 8 1 6.20613 1.9
COMMENT     0.082322 1)
COMMENT     #164=(CLabel
COMMENT     (CWidget 0 (0 0) 1 2 0 0 #81# 26946860 100)
COMMENT     (LOGPEN 0 0 13408563) 1
COMMENT     (LOGFONT 38 14 0 0 400 0 0 0 0 3 2 1 18
COMMENT     "Georgia") 1.74233 0.555556 0
COMMENT     "{\\i Ahd}I (60)" "@N (@S)" 5 3.53464 12.1963
COMMENT     0 -10 3.27191 0.799245 #163#)
COMMENT     #165=(CScratch
COMMENT     (CWidget 2 (1 #0# 2) 1 2 0 0 #89# 0 100)
COMMENT     (LOGPEN 0 6 10053171) 8 1 3.56844 1.9
COMMENT     0.082322 1)
COMMENT     #166=(CLabel
COMMENT     (CWidget 0 (0 0) 1 2 0 0 #81# 26897904 100)
COMMENT     (LOGPEN 0 0 13408563) 1
COMMENT     (LOGFONT 38 14 0 0 400 0 0 0 0 3 2 1 18
COMMENT     "Georgia") 1.74233 0.555556 0
COMMENT     "{\\i Ahd}I (2381)" "@N (@S)" 5 8.68626
COMMENT     -10.454 0 -10 3.79641 0.799245 #165#)
COMMENT     #167=(CScratch
COMMENT     (CWidget 3 (1 #0# 3) 1 2 0 0 #89# 0 100)
COMMENT     (LOGPEN 0 6 10053171) 8 1 3.02977 1.9
COMMENT     0.082322 1)
COMMENT     #168=(CLabel (CWidget 0 (0 0) 1 2 0 0 #81# 0 100)
COMMENT     (LOGPEN 0 0 13408563) 1
COMMENT     (LOGFONT 38 14 0 0 400 0 0 0 0 3 2 1 18
COMMENT     "Georgia") 1.74233 0.555556 0
COMMENT     "{\\i Ahd}I (2855)" "@N (@S)" 5 -4.55053
COMMENT     -15.681 0 -10 3.89632 0.799245 #167#)
COMMENT     #169=(CScratch
COMMENT     (CWidget 4 (1 #0# 4) 1 2 0 0 #89# 0 100)
COMMENT     (LOGPEN 0 6 10053171) 8 1 1.01485 1.9
COMMENT     0.082322 1)
COMMENT     #170=(CLabel (CWidget 0 (0 0) 1 2 0 0 #81# 0 100)
COMMENT     (LOGPEN 0 0 13408563) 1
COMMENT     (LOGFONT 38 14 0 0 400 0 0 0 0 3 2 1 18
COMMENT     "Georgia") 1.74233 0.555556 0
COMMENT     "{\\i Ahd}I (4628)" "@N (@S)" 5 -12.7732
COMMENT     6.96932 0 -10 4.07115 0.799245 #169#))
COMMENT     (CObjectList))
COMMENT     #171=(CGroupWidget
COMMENT     (CWidget 4 (10 #1# 0) 1 2 0 0 Nil -1154 100)
COMMENT     (CObjectList
COMMENT     #172=(CScratch
COMMENT     (CWidget 1 (1 #1# 1) 1 2 0 0 #89# 64975896
COMMENT     100) (LOGPEN 0 6 10053171) 8 1 4.16394 1.9
COMMENT     0.082322 1)
COMMENT     #173=(CLabel
COMMENT     (CWidget 0 (0 0) 1 2 0 0 #81# 27653876 100)
COMMENT     (LOGPEN 0 0 13408563) 1
COMMENT     (LOGFONT 38 14 0 0 400 0 0 0 0 3 2 1 18
COMMENT     "Georgia") 1.74233 0.555556 0
COMMENT     "{\\i Apa}LI (1857)" "@N (@S)" 5 12.9772
COMMENT     -6.96932 0 -10 4.24599 0.799245 #172#)
COMMENT     #174=(CScratch
COMMENT     (CWidget 2 (1 #1# 2) 1 2 0 0 #89# 0 100)
COMMENT     (LOGPEN 0 6 10053171) 8 1 2.34335 1.9
COMMENT     0.082322 1)
COMMENT     #175=(CLabel (CWidget 0 (0 0) 1 2 0 0 #81# 0 100)
COMMENT     (LOGPEN 0 0 13408563) 1
COMMENT     (LOGFONT 38 14 0 0 400 0 0 0 0 3 2 1 18
COMMENT     "Georgia") 1.74233 0.555556 0
COMMENT     "{\\i Apa}LI (3459)" "@N (@S)" 5 -11.5434
COMMENT     -8.71165 0 -10 4.42082 0.799245 #174#)
COMMENT     #176=(CScratch
COMMENT     (CWidget 3 (1 #1# 3) 1 2 0 0 #89# 0 100)
COMMENT     (LOGPEN 0 6 10053171) 8 1 1.77854 1.9
COMMENT     0.082322 1)
COMMENT     #177=(CLabel
COMMENT     (CWidget 0 (0 0) 1 2 0 0 #81# 393227 100)
COMMENT     (LOGPEN 0 0 13408563) 1
COMMENT     (LOGFONT 38 14 0 0 400 0 0 0 0 3 2 1 18
COMMENT     "Georgia") 1.74233 0.555556 0
COMMENT     "{\\i Apa}LI (3956)" "@N (@S)" 5 -14.3214
COMMENT     -1.74233 0 -10 4.42082 0.799245 #176#)
COMMENT     #178=(CScratch
COMMENT     (CWidget 4 (1 #1# 4) 1 2 0 0 #89# 0 100)
COMMENT     (LOGPEN 0 6 10053171) 8 1 0.362526 1.9
COMMENT     0.082322 1)
COMMENT     #179=(CLabel
COMMENT     (CWidget 0 (0 0) 1 2 0 0 #81# 4064088 100)
COMMENT     (LOGPEN 0 0 13408563) 1
COMMENT     (LOGFONT 38 14 0 0 400 0 0 0 0 3 2 1 18
COMMENT     "Georgia") 1.74233 0.555556 0
COMMENT     "{\\i Apa}LI (5202)" "@N (@S)" 5 -8.95633
COMMENT     10.454 0 -10 4.32092 0.799245 #178#))
COMMENT     (CObjectList))) (CObjectList))
COMMENT     #180=(CGroupWidget (CWidget 14 (16 0) 1 2 0 0 Nil -320 100)
COMMENT     (CObjectList) (CObjectList))
COMMENT     #181=(CGroupWidget (CWidget 12 (0 0) 1 2 0 0 Nil -1157 100)
COMMENT     (CObjectList) (CObjectList))) (CObjectList)))
COMMENT     (CSeqView 10 10 (CObjectList) (CObList) 1 (CObList)) (CObList)
            17301545
COMMENT     (CStringList) 1096397606 327722 (CObList)))
FEATURES             Location/Qualifiers
     polyA_signal    2265..2743
                     /vntifkey="25"
                     /label=hGH\polyA
     LTR             1..130
                     /vntifkey="19"
                     /label=L-ITR
     LTR             complement(2787..2923)
                     /vntifkey="19"
                     /label=R-ITR
     CDS             complement(775..1494)
                     /vntifkey="4"
                     /label=EGFP
     CDS             3840..4697
                     /vntifkey="4"
                     /label=AmpR
     misc_feature    1637..2245
                     /vntifkey="21"
                     /label=WPRE
     promoter        145..621
                     /vntifkey="29"
                     /label=synapsin-1\promoter
     misc_feature    730..763
                     /vntifkey="21"
                     /label=loxP
     misc_feature    complement(1589..1622)
                     /vntifkey="21"
                     /label=loxP
     misc_feature    1505..1538
                     /vntifkey="21"
                     /label=loxP2272
     misc_feature    complement(646..679)
                     /vntifkey="21"
                     /label=loxP2272
BASE COUNT  1133 a 1513 c 1489 g 1385 t
ORIGIN
        1 cctgcaggca gctgcgcgct cgctcgctca ctgaggccgc ccgggcgtcg ggcgaccttt
       61 ggtcgcccgg cctcagtgag cgagcgagcg cgcagagagg gagtggccaa ctccatcact
      121 aggggttcct gcggccgcac gcgtgctaga ctgcagaggg ccctgcgtat gagtgcaagt
      181 gggttttagg accaggatga ggcggggtgg gggtgcctac ctgacgaccg accccgaccc
      241 actggacaag cacccaaccc ccattcccca aattgcgcat cccctatcag agagggggag
      301 gggaaacagg atgcggcgag gcgcgtgcgc actgccagct tcagcaccgc ggacagtgcc
      361 ttcgcccccg cctggcggcg cgcgccaccg ccgcctcagc actgaaggcg cgctgacgtc
      421 actcgccggt cccccgcaaa ctccccttcc cggccacctt ggtcgcgtcc gcgccgccgc
      481 cggcccagcc ggaccgcacc acgcgaggcg cgagataggg gggcacgggc gcgaccatct
      541 gcgctgcggc gccggcgact cagcgctgcc tcagtctgcg gtgggcagcg gaggagtcgt
      601 gtcgtgcctg agagcgcagt cgaattctct agagtcgact ccggaataac ttcgtatagg
      661 atactttata cgaagttatg cagaatggta gctggattgt agctgctatt agcaatatga
      721 aacctcttaa taacttcgta tagcatacat tatacgaagt tatggcgcgc cctattactt
      781 gtacagctcg tccatgccga gagtgatccc ggcggcggtc acgaactcca gcaggaccat
      841 gtgatcgcgc ttctcgttgg ggtctttgct cagggcggac tgggtgctca ggtagtggtt
      901 gtcgggcagc agcacggggc cgtcgccgat gggggtgttc tgctggtagt ggtcggcgag
      961 ctgcacgctg ccgtcctcga tgttgtggcg gatcttgaag ttcaccttga tgccgttctt
     1021 ctgcttgtcg gccatgatat agacgttgtg gctgttgtag ttgtactcca gcttgtgccc
     1081 caggatgttg ccgtcctcct tgaagtcgat gcccttcagc tcgatgcggt tcaccagggt
     1141 gtcgccctcg aacttcacct cggcgcgggt cttgtagttg ccgtcgtcct tgaagaagat
     1201 ggtgcgctcc tggacgtagc cttcgggcat ggcggacttg aagaagtcgt gctgcttcat
     1261 gtggtcgggg tagcggctga agcactgcac gccgtaggtc agggtggtca cgagggtggg
     1321 ccagggcacg ggcagcttgc cggtggtgca gatgaacttc agggtcagct tgccgtaggt
     1381 ggcatcgccc tcgccctcgc cggacacgct gaacttgtgg ccgtttacgt cgccgtccag
     1441 ctcgaccagg atgggcacca ccccggtgaa cagctcctcg cccttgctca ccatggtggc
     1501 tagcataact tcgtataaag tatcctatac gaagttattt gccttaaccc agaaattatc
     1561 actgttattc tttagaatgg tgcaaagaat aacttcgtat aatgtatgct atacgaagtt
     1621 atgaattcga tatcaagctt atcgataatc aacctctgga ttacaaaatt tgtgaaagat
     1681 tgactggtat tcttaactat gttgctcctt ttacgctatg tggatacgct gctttaatgc
     1741 ctttgtatca tgctattgct tcccgtatgg ctttcatttt ctcctccttg tataaatcct
     1801 ggttgctgtc tctttatgag gagttgtggc ccgttgtcag gcaacgtggc gtggtgtgca
     1861 ctgtgtttgc tgacgcaacc cccactggtt ggggcattgc caccacctgt cagctccttt
     1921 ccgggacttt cgctttcccc ctccctattg ccacggcgga actcatcgcc gcctgccttg
     1981 cccgctgctg gacaggggct cggctgttgg gcactgacaa ttccgtggtg ttgtcgggga
     2041 aatcatcgtc ctttccttgg ctgctcgcct atgttgccac ctggattctg cgcgggacgt
     2101 ccttctgcta cgtcccttcg gccctcaatc cagcggacct tccttcccgc ggcctgctgc
     2161 cggctctgcg gcctcttccg cgtcttcgcc ttcgccctca gacgagtcgg atctcccttt
     2221 gggccgcctc cccgcatcga taccgagcgc tgctcgagag atctacgggt ggcatccctg
     2281 tgacccctcc ccagtgcctc tcctggccct ggaagttgcc actccagtgc ccaccagcct
     2341 tgtcctaata aaattaagtt gcatcatttt gtctgactag gtgtccttct ataatattat
     2401 ggggtggagg ggggtggtat ggagcaaggg gcaagttggg aagacaacct gtagggcctg
     2461 cggggtctat tgggaaccaa gctggagtgc agtggcacaa tcttggctca ctgcaatctc
     2521 cgcctcctgg gttcaagcga ttctcctgcc tcagcctccc gagttgttgg gattccaggc
     2581 atgcatgacc aggctcagct aatttttgtt tttttggtag agacggggtt tcaccatatt
     2641 ggccaggctg gtctccaact cctaatctca ggtgatctac ccaccttggc ctcccaaatt
     2701 gctgggatta caggcgtgaa ccactgctcc cttccctgtc cttctgattt tgtaggtaac
     2761 cacgtgcgga ccgagcggcc gcaggaaccc ctagtgatgg agttggccac tccctctctg
     2821 cgcgctcgct cgctcactga ggccgggcga ccaaaggtcg cccgacgccc gggctttgcc
     2881 cgggcggcct cagtgagcga gcgagcgcgc agctgcctgc aggggcgcct gatgcggtat
     2941 tttctcctta cgcatctgtg cggtatttca caccgcatan nnnnnnnnnn nnnnnnnnnn
     3001 nnnnnnnnnn nnnnnnnnnn nnnnnnnnnn nnnnnnnnnn nnnnnnnnnn nnnnnnnnnn
     3061 nnnnnnnnnn nnnnnnnnnn nnnnnnnnnn nnnnnnnnnn nnnnnnnnnn nnnnnnnnnn
     3121 ncnnnnnnnn nnnnnnnnnn nnnnnnnnnn nnnnnnnnnn nnnnnnnnnn nnnnnnnnnn
     3181 nnnnnnnnnn nnnnnnnnnn nnnnnnnnnn nnnnnnnnnn nnnnnnnnnn nnnnnnnnnn
     3241 nnnnnnnnnn nnnnnnnnnn nnncctttga cgttggagtc cacgttcttt nnnnnnnnnn
     3301 nnnnnnnnnn nnnnnnnnnn nnnnnnnacc ctatctcggg ctattctttt gatttataag
     3361 ggattttgcc gatttcggcc tattggttaa aaaatgagct gatttaacaa aaatttaacg
     3421 cgaattttaa caaaatatta acgtttacaa ttttatggtg cactctcagt acaatctgct
     3481 ctgatgccgc atagttaagc cagccccgac acccgccaac acccgctgac gcgccctgac
     3541 gggcttgtct gctcccggca tccgcttaca gacaagctgt gaccgtctcc gggagctgca
     3601 tgtgtcagag gttttcaccg tcatcaccga aacgcgcgag acgaaagggc ctcgtgatac
     3661 gcctattttt ataggttaat gtcatgataa taatggtttc ttagacgtca ggtggcactt
     3721 ttcggggaaa tgtgcgcgga acccctattt gtttattttt ctaaatacat tcaaatatgt
     3781 atccgctcat gagacaataa ccctgataaa tgcttcaata atattgaaaa aggaagagta
     3841 tgagtattca acatttccgt gtcgccctta ttcccttttt tgcggcattt tgccttcctg
     3901 tttttgctca cccagaaacg ctggtgaaag taaaagatgc tgaagatcag ttgggtgcac
     3961 gagtgggtta catcgaactg gatctcaaca gcggtaagat ccttgagagt tttcgccccg
     4021 aagaacgttt tccaatgatg agcactttta aagttctgct atgtggcgcg gtattatccc
     4081 gtattgacgc cgggcaagag caactcggtc gccgcataca ctattctcag aatgacttgg
     4141 ttgagtactc accagtcaca gaaaagcatc ttacggatgg catgacagta agagaattat
     4201 gcagtgctgc cataaccatg agtgataaca ctgcggccaa cttacttctg acaacgatcg
     4261 gaggaccgaa ggagctaacc gcttttttgc acaacatggg ggatcatgta actcgccttg
     4321 atcgttggga accggagctg aatgaagcca taccaaacga cgagcgtgac accacgatgc
     4381 ctgtagcaat ggcaacaacg ttgcgcaaac tattaactgg cgaactactt actctagctt
     4441 cccggcaaca attaatagac tggatggagg cggataaagt tgcaggacca cttctgcgct
     4501 cggcccttcc ggctggctgg tttattgctg ataaatctgg agccggtgag cgtgggtctc
     4561 gcggtatcat tgcagcactg gggccagatg gtaagccctc ccgtatcgta gttatctaca
     4621 cgacggggag tcaggcaact atggatgaac gaaatagaca gatcgctgag ataggtgcct
     4681 cactgattaa gcattggtaa ctgtcagacc aagtttactc atatatactt tagattgatt
     4741 taaaacttca tttttaattt aaaaggatct aggtgaagat cctttttgat aatctcatga
     4801 ccaaaatccc ttaacgtgag ttttcgttcc actgagcgtc agaccccgta gaaaagatca
     4861 aaggatcttc ttgagatcct ttttttctgc gcgtaatctg ctgcttgcaa acaaaaaaac
     4921 caccgctacc agcggtggtt tgtttgccgg atcaagagct accaactctt tttccgaagg
     4981 taactggctt cagcagagcg cagataccaa atactgtcct tctagtgtag ccgtagttag
     5041 gccaccactt caagaactct gtagcaccgc ctacatacct cgctctgcta atcctgttac
     5101 cagtggctgc tgccagtggc gataagtcgt gtcttaccgg gttggactca agacgatagt
     5161 taccggataa ggcgcagcgg tcgggctgaa cggggggttc gtgcacacag cccagcttgg
     5221 agcgaacgac ctacaccgaa ctgagatacc tacagcgtga gctatgagaa agcgccacgc
     5281 ttcccgaagg gagaaaggcg gacaggtatc cggtaagcgg cagggtcgga acaggagagc
     5341 gcacgaggga gcttccaggg ggaaacgcct ggtatcttta tagtcctgtc gggtttcgcc
     5401 acctctgact tgagcgtcga tttttgtgat gctcgtcagg ggggcggagc ctatggaaaa
     5461 acgccagcaa cgcggccttt ttacggttcc tggccttttg ctggcctttt gctcacatgt
//
