Features (pLannotate 1.2.2; 21 found; start..end, strand, type, name):
     17..108     -  repeat_region  AAV2 ITR (fragment): inverted terminal repeat of adeno-associated virus serotype 2 inverted
    150..597     +  promoter       hSyn promoter: human synapsin I promoter; confers neuron-specific expression (Kügler et al., 2003)
    624..657     +  protein_bind   lox2272: Cre-mediated recombination occurs in the 8-bp core sequence (GGATACTT). lox2272 sites are compatible with each other, but incompatible with loxP or loxN sites (Lee and Saito, 1988). Cre recombinase
    658..707     -  intron         β-globin intron (fragment): internally truncated intron from human β-globin
    708..741     +  protein_bind   loxP: Cre-mediated recombination occurs in the 8-bp core sequence (GCATACAT). Cre recombinase
    753..1472    -  CDS            EGFP: the original enhanced GFP (Yang et al., 1996) mammalian codon-optimized
   1483..1516    -  protein_bind   lox2272: Cre-mediated recombination occurs in the 8-bp core sequence (GGATACTT). lox2272 sites are compatible with each other, but incompatible with loxP or loxN sites (Lee and Saito, 1988). Cre recombinase
   1517..1566    -  intron         β-globin intron (fragment): internally truncated intron from human β-globin
   1567..1600    -  protein_bind   loxP: Cre-mediated recombination occurs in the 8-bp core sequence (GCATACAT). Cre recombinase
   1601..1625    +  misc_feature   MCS (fragment): pBluescript multiple cloning site
   1625..2213    +  misc_feature   WPRE: woodchuck hepatitis virus posttranscriptional regulatory element
   2245..2721    +  polyA_signal   hGH poly(A) signal: human growth hormone polyadenylation signal
   2761..2901    +  repeat_region  AAV2 ITR: inverted terminal repeat of adeno-associated virus serotype 2 inverted
   2906..2957    -  misc_feature   bom (fragment): basis of mobility region from pBR322
   2976..3431    +  rep_origin     f1 ori (sequence partly withheld): f1 bacteriophage origin of replication; arrow indicates direction of (+) strand synthesis
   3432..3481    -  misc_feature   bom (fragment): basis of mobility region from pBR322
   3583..3618    -  CDS            rop (fragment): Rop protein, which maintains plasmids at low copy number; rop
   3713..3817    +  promoter       AmpR promoter: bla
   3818..4678    +  CDS            AmpR: β-lactamase; bla; confers resistance to ampicillin, carbenicillin, and related antibiotics
   4849..5437    +  rep_origin     ori: high-copy-number ColE1/pMB1/pBR322/pUC origin of replication
   5510..17      +  repeat_region  AAV2 ITR (fragment) (across the origin): inverted terminal repeat of adeno-associated virus serotype 2 inverted
>Addgene plasmid #100043 | pAAV.synP.DIO.EGFP.WPRE.hGH | addgene full sequence | sequence record 193613 | Addgene NGS Result
CTCGCTCACTGAGGCCGCCCGGGCGTCGGGCGACCTTTGGTCGCCCGGCCTCAGTGAGCGAGCGAGCGCG
CAGAGAGGGAGTGGCCAACTCCATCACTAGGGGTTCCTGCGGCCGCACGCGTGCTAGACTGCAGAGGGCC
CTGCGTATGAGTGCAAGTGGGTTTTAGGACCAGGATGAGGCGGGGTGGGGGTGCCTACCTGACGACCGAC
CCCGACCCACTGGACAAGCACCCAACCCCCATTCCCCAAATTGCGCATCCCCTATCAGAGAGGGGGAGGG
GAAACAGGATGCGGCGAGGCGCGTGCGCACTGCCAGCTTCAGCACCGCGGACAGTGCCTTCGCCCCCGCC
TGGCGGCGCGCGCCACCGCCGCCTCAGCACTGAAGGCGCGCTGACGTCACTCGCCGGTCCCCCGCAAACT
CCCCTTCCCGGCCACCTTGGTCGCGTCCGCGCCGCCGCCGGCCCAGCCGGACCGCACCACGCGAGGCGCG
AGATAGGGGGGCACGGGCGCGACCATCTGCGCTGCGGCGCCGGCGACTCAGCGCTGCCTCAGTCTGCGGT
GGGCAGCGGAGGAGTCGTGTCGTGCCTGAGAGCGCAGTCGAATTCTCTAGAGTCGACTCCGGAATAACTT
CGTATAGGATACTTTATACGAAGTTATGCAGAATGGTAGCTGGATTGTAGCTGCTATTAGCAATATGAAA
CCTCTTAATAACTTCGTATAGCATACATTATACGAAGTTATGGCGCGCCCTATTACTTGTACAGCTCGTC
CATGCCGAGAGTGATCCCGGCGGCGGTCACGAACTCCAGCAGGACCATGTGATCGCGCTTCTCGTTGGGG
TCTTTGCTCAGGGCGGACTGGGTGCTCAGGTAGTGGTTGTCGGGCAGCAGCACGGGGCCGTCGCCGATGG
GGGTGTTCTGCTGGTAGTGGTCGGCGAGCTGCACGCTGCCGTCCTCGATGTTGTGGCGGATCTTGAAGTT
CACCTTGATGCCGTTCTTCTGCTTGTCGGCCATGATATAGACGTTGTGGCTGTTGTAGTTGTACTCCAGC
TTGTGCCCCAGGATGTTGCCGTCCTCCTTGAAGTCGATGCCCTTCAGCTCGATGCGGTTCACCAGGGTGT
CGCCCTCGAACTTCACCTCGGCGCGGGTCTTGTAGTTGCCGTCGTCCTTGAAGAAGATGGTGCGCTCCTG
GACGTAGCCTTCGGGCATGGCGGACTTGAAGAAGTCGTGCTGCTTCATGTGGTCGGGGTAGCGGCTGAAG
CACTGCACGCCGTAGGTCAGGGTGGTCACGAGGGTGGGCCAGGGCACGGGCAGCTTGCCGGTGGTGCAGA
TGAACTTCAGGGTCAGCTTGCCGTAGGTGGCATCGCCCTCGCCCTCGCCGGACACGCTGAACTTGTGGCC
GTTTACGTCGCCGTCCAGCTCGACCAGGATGGGCACCACCCCGGTGAACAGCTCCTCGCCCTTGCTCACC
ATGGTGGCTAGCATAACTTCGTATAAAGTATCCTATACGAAGTTATTTGCCTTAACCCAGAAATTATCAC
TGTTATTCTTTAGAATGGTGCAAAGAATAACTTCGTATAATGTATGCTATACGAAGTTATGAATTCGATA
TCAAGCTTATCGATAATCAACCTCTGGATTACAAAATTTGTGAAAGATTGACTGGTATTCTTAACTATGT
TGCTCCTTTTACGCTATGTGGATACGCTGCTTTAATGCCTTTGTATCATGCTATTGCTTCCCGTATGGCT
TTCATTTTCTCCTCCTTGTATAAATCCTGGTTGCTGTCTCTTTATGAGGAGTTGTGGCCCGTTGTCAGGC
AACGTGGCGTGGTGTGCACTGTGTTTGCTGACGCAACCCCCACTGGTTGGGGCATTGCCACCACCTGTCA
GCTCCTTTCCGGGACTTTCGCTTTCCCCCTCCCTATTGCCACGGCGGAACTCATCGCCGCCTGCCTTGCC
CGCTGCTGGACAGGGGCTCGGCTGTTGGGCACTGACAATTCCGTGGTGTTGTCGGGGAAATCATCGTCCT
TTCCTTGGCTGCTCGCCTATGTTGCCACCTGGATTCTGCGCGGGACGTCCTTCTGCTACGTCCCTTCGGC
CCTCAATCCAGCGGACCTTCCTTCCCGCGGCCTGCTGCCGGCTCTGCGGCCTCTTCCGCGTCTTCGCCTT
CGCCCTCAGACGAGTCGGATCTCCCTTTGGGCCGCCTCCCCGCATCGATACCGAGCGCTGCTCGAGAGAT
CTACGGGTGGCATCCCTGTGACCCCTCCCCAGTGCCTCTCCTGGCCCTGGAAGTTGCCACTCCAGTGCCC
ACCAGCCTTGTCCTAATAAAATTAAGTTGCATCATTTTGTCTGACTAGGTGTCCTTCTATAATATTATGG
GGTGGAGGGGGGTGGTATGGAGCAAGGGGCAAGTTGGGAAGACAACCTGTAGGGCCTGCGGGGTCTATTG
GGAACCAAGCTGGAGTGCAGTGGCACAATCTTGGCTCACTGCAATCTCCGCCTCCTGGGTTCAAGCGATT
CTCCTGCCTCAGCCTCCCGAGTTGTTGGGATTCCAGGCATGCATGACCAGGCTCAGCTAATTTTTGTTTT
TTTGGTAGAGACGGGGTTTCACCATATTGGCCAGGCTGGTCTCCAACTCCTAATCTCAGGTGATCTACCC
ACCTTGGCCTCCCAAATTGCTGGGATTACAGGCGTGAACCACTGCTCCCTTCCCTGTCCTTCTGATTTTG
TAGGTAACCACGTGCGGACCGAGCGGCCGCAGGAACCCCTAGTGATGGAGTTGGCCACTCCCTCTCTGCG
CGCTCGCTCGCTCACTGAGGCCGGGCGACCAAAGGTCGCCCGACGCCCGGGCTTTGCCCGGGCGGCCTCA
GTGAGCGAGCGAGCGCGCAGCTGCCTGCAGGGGCGCCTGATGCGGTATTTTCTCCTTACGCATCTGTGCG
GTATTTCACACCGCATA
[95 nt withheld, positions 2958-3052]
T
[46 nt withheld, positions 3054-3099]
C
[141 nt withheld, positions 3101-3241]
CCTTTGACGTTGGAGTCCACGTTCTTT
[37 nt withheld, positions 3269-3305]
ACTCTATCTCGGGCTATTCTTTTGATTTATAAGGGATTTTGCCGATTTCGGTCTATTGGTTAAAAAATGA
GCTGATTTAACAAAAATTTAACGCGAATTTTAACAAAATATTAACGTTTACAATTTTATGGTGCACTCTC
AGTACAATCTGCTCTGATGCCGCATAGTTAAGCCAGCCCCGACACCCGCCAACACCCGCTGACGCGCCCT
GACGGGCTTGTCTGCTCCCGGCATCCGCTTACAGACAAGCTGTGACCGTCTCCGGGAGCTGCATGTGTCA
GAGGTTTTCACCGTCATCACCGAAACGCGCGAGACGAAAGGGCCTCGTGATACGCCTATTTTTATAGGTT
AATGTCATGATAATAATGGTTTCTTAGACGTCAGGTGGCACTTTTCGGGGAAATGTGCGCGGAACCCCTA
TTTGTTTATTTTTCTAAATACATTCAAATATGTATCCGCTCATGAGACAATAACCCTGATAAATGCTTCA
ATAATATTGAAAAAGGAAGAGTATGAGTATTCAACATTTCCGTGTCGCCCTTATTCCCTTTTTTGCGGCA
TTTTGCCTTCCTGTTTTTGCTCACCCAGAAACGCTGGTGAAAGTAAAAGATGCTGAAGATCAGTTGGGTG
CACGAGTGGGTTACATCGAACTGGATCTCAACAGCGGTAAGATCCTTGAGAGTTTTCGCCCCGAAGAACG
TTTTCCAATGATGAGCACTTTTAAAGTTCTGCTATGTGGCGCGGTATTATCCCGTATTGACGCCGGGCAA
GAGCAACTCGGTCGCCGCATACACTATTCTCAGAATGACTTGGTTGAGTACTCACCAGTCACAGAAAAGC
ATCTTACGGATGGCATGACAGTAAGAGAATTATGCAGTGCTGCCATAACCATGAGTGATAACACTGCGGC
CAACTTACTTCTGACAACGATCGGAGGACCGAAGGAGCTAACCGCTTTTTTGCACAACATGGGGGATCAT
GTAACTCGCCTTGATCGTTGGGAACCGGAGCTGAATGAAGCCATACCAAACGACGAGCGTGACACCACGA
TGCCTGTAGCAATGGCAACAACGTTGCGCAAACTATTAACTGGCGAACTACTTACTCTAGCTTCCCGGCA
ACAATTAATAGACTGGATGGAGGCGGATAAAGTTGCAGGACCACTTCTGCGCTCGGCCCTTCCGGCTGGC
TGGTTTATTGCTGATAAATCTGGAGCCGGTGAGCGTGGGTCTCGCGGTATCATTGCAGCACTGGGGCCAG
ATGGTAAGCCCTCCCGTATCGTAGTTATCTACACGACGGGGAGTCAGGCAACTATGGATGAACGAAATAG
ACAGATCGCTGAGATAGGTGCCTCACTGATTAAGCATTGGTAACTGTCAGACCAAGTTTACTCATATATA
CTTTAGATTGATTTAAAACTTCATTTTTAATTTAAAAGGATCTAGGTGAAGATCCTTTTTGATAATCTCA
TGACCAAAATCCCTTAACGTGAGTTTTCGTTCCACTGAGCGTCAGACCCCGTAGAAAAGATCAAAGGATC
TTCTTGAGATCCTTTTTTTCTGCGCGTAATCTGCTGCTTGCAAACAAAAAAACCACCGCTACCAGCGGTG
GTTTGTTTGCCGGATCAAGAGCTACCAACTCTTTTTCCGAAGGTAACTGGCTTCAGCAGAGCGCAGATAC
CAAATACTGTTCTTCTAGTGTAGCCGTAGTTAGGCCACCACTTCAAGAACTCTGTAGCACCGCCTACATA
CCTCGCTCTGCTAATCCTGTTACCAGTGGCTGCTGCCAGTGGCGATAAGTCGTGTCTTACCGGGTTGGAC
TCAAGACGATAGTTACCGGATAAGGCGCAGCGGTCGGGCTGAACGGGGGGTTCGTGCACACAGCCCAGCT
TGGAGCGAACGACCTACACCGAACTGAGATACCTACAGCGTGAGCTATGAGAAAGCGCCACGCTTCCCGA
AGGGAGAAAGGCGGACAGGTATCCGGTAAGCGGCAGGGTCGGAACAGGAGAGCGCACGAGGGAGCTTCCA
GGGGGAAACGCCTGGTATCTTTATAGTCCTGTCGGGTTTCGCCACCTCTGACTTGAGCGTCGATTTTTGT
GATGCTCGTCAGGGGGGCGGAGCCTATGGAAAAACGCCAGCAACGCGGCCTTTTTACGGTTCCTGGCCTT
TTGCTGGCCTTTTGCTCACATGTCCTGCAGGCAGCTGCGCGCTCG
